Addgene plasmid #133030: pIGc-Xph15
Purpose: Expresses Xph15 in bacteria
Depositing lab: Matthieu Sainlos. Depositing organization: CNRS UMR 5297, Institut Interdisciplinaire de Neurosciences (IINS). Publication: Engineering selective competitors for the discrimination of highly conserved protein-protein interaction modules. Rimbault C, Maruthi K, Breillat C, Genuer C, Crespillo S, Puente-Munoz V, Chamma I, Gauthereau I, Antoine S, Thibaut C, Tai FWJ, Dartigues B, Grillo-Bosch D, Claverol S, Poujol C, Choquet D, Mackereth CD, Sainlos M. Nat Commun. 2019 Oct 4;10(1):4521. doi: 10.1038/s41467-019-12528-4. PubMed 31586061.
Backbone
  Vector backbone: pIGc
  Backbone size w/o insert (bp): 5339
  Total vector size (bp): 5609
  Modifications to backbone: Homemade vector derived from pET-24-a+, engineered to incorporate the gene of interest immediately after the start codon in frame with a C-terminal decahistidine tag .
  Vector type: Bacterial Expression
Growth in bacteria
  Bacterial resistance: Kanamycin, 50 μg/mL
  Growth temperature: 37°C
  Growth strain: DH5alpha
  Copy number: Low Copy
Gene/Insert
  Gene/Insert name: Xph15
  Species: Synthetic
  Insert size (bp): 270
  Mutation: S63K
  Promoter: T7
  Tag / fusion protein: His10 (C terminal on backbone)
  Cloning method: Restriction Enzyme; 5′ cloning site NdeI (not destroyed); 3′ cloning site XhoI (not destroyed)
  Sequencing primers: 5′ T7 promoter, Forward primer; 3′ T7 terminator, reverse primer
Terms and licenses: Academic/Nonprofit Terms; Industry Terms: Not Available to Industry
How to cite: pIGc-Xph15 was a gift from Matthieu Sainlos (Addgene plasmid # 133030 ; http://n2t.net/addgene:133030 ; RRID:Addgene_133030)
