[The description below was written by a language model from this plasmid's Addgene catalogue record and pLannotate feature annotations shown in this document.]
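Description:
pIGc-Xph15 is a bacterial expression plasmid of about 5.6 kb for producing the synthetic protein Xph15 in E. coli. Its backbone, pIGc, is a homemade derivative of pET-24a(+) engineered so that a gene of interest sits immediately after the start codon and reads in frame into a C-terminal decahistidine tag. The plasmid is selected with kanamycin through an aminoglycoside phosphotransferase (KanR) gene. It replicates from a ColE1/pBR322-type origin accompanied by the bom region and the rop gene, consistent with the recorded low copy number. An f1 origin is also present. The short tetracycline-resistance fragments and a predicted E. coli ORF in the annotation appear to be pBR322-derived remnants rather than functional parts.

The roughly 270 bp Xph15 insert, cloned between NdeI and XhoI sites that are both retained, carries an S63K mutation. The automated annotation matches it to a fibronectin fragment, which suggests that Xph15 is built on a fibronectin-domain-like scaffold, although the catalogue lists it only as synthetic. Expression follows the standard pET arrangement: a T7 promoter with an adjacent lac operator, the T7 gene 10 ribosome binding site, the coding sequence with its His tag, and a T7 terminator. A plasmid-borne lacI gene supplies repressor, so transcription is held off until induction with IPTG in a host that provides T7 RNA polymerase. The annotation shows two partial His-tag matches downstream of the insert; the second is probably the untranslated original pET tag region, but the record does not confirm this. The His10 tag allows purification by metal-affinity chromatography. The associated publication concerns engineering selective competitors that discriminate between highly conserved protein–protein interaction modules, implying that recombinant Xph15 serves as such a binder.
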