Features (pLannotate 1.2.2; 20 found; start..end, strand, type, name):
    209..227     +  promoter       T7 promoter: promoter for bacteriophage T7 RNA polymerase
    228..252     +  protein_bind   lac operator: The lac repressor binds to the lac operator to inhibit transcription in E. coli. This inhibition can be relieved by adding lactose or isopropyl-β-D-thiogalactopyranoside (IPTG). lac repressor encoded by lacI
    267..289     +  RBS            RBS: efficient ribosome binding site from bacteriophage T7 gene 10 (Olins and Rangwala, 1989)
    294..578     +  CDS            FINC_PLEWA (fragment): Experimental evidence at transcript level: Swiss-Prot protein existence level 2. Fibronectins bind cell surfaces and various compounds including collagen, fibrin, heparin, DNA, and actin. Fibronectins are involved in cell adhesion, cell motility, opsonization, wound healing, and maintenance of cell shape. May be involved in osteoblast compaction (By similarity). From Pleurodeles waltl (Iberian ribbed newt).
    597..616     +  CDS            9xHis (fragment): 9xHis affinity tag
    682..699     +  CDS            9xHis (fragment): 9xHis affinity tag
    709..758     +  CDS            SET1 (fragment): solubility-enhancement tag derived from T7 phage gene 10B
    766..813     +  terminator     T7 terminator: transcription terminator for bacteriophage T7 RNA polymerase
    850..1278    +  rep_origin     f1 ori (sequence partly withheld): f1 bacteriophage origin of replication; arrow indicates direction of (+) strand synthesis
   1331..1388    +  promoter       AmpR promoter (fragment): bla
   1397..2212    -  CDS            KanR: aminoglycoside phosphotransferase; aph(3')-Ia; confers resistance to kanamycin in bacteria or G418 (Geneticin®) in eukaryotes
   2334..2922    +  rep_origin     ori: high-copy-number ColE1/pMB1/pBR322/pUC origin of replication
   3108..3247    -  misc_feature   bom: basis of mobility region from pBR322
   3349..3540    -  CDS            rop: Rop protein, which maintains plasmids at low copy number; rop
   3557..3937    +  CDS            YPB1_ECOLX: Protein predicted: Swiss-Prot protein existence level 4. From Escherichia coli.
   4009..4300    -  CDS            TcR (fragment): tetracycline efflux protein; tet; confers resistance to tetracycline
   4315..4336    -  protein_bind   CAP binding site: CAP binding activates transcription in the presence of cAMP. E. coli catabolite activator protein
   4349..5431    -  CDS            lacI: lac repressor; lacI; The lac repressor binds to the lac operator to inhibit transcription in E. coli. This inhibition can be relieved by adding lactose or isopropyl-β-D-thiogalactopyranoside (IPTG).
   5432..5509    -  promoter       lacI promoter: lacI
   5517..187     -  CDS            TcR (fragment) (across the origin): tetracycline efflux protein; tet; confers resistance to tetracycline
>Addgene plasmid #133030 | pIGc-Xph15 | addgene full sequence | sequence record 260411 | Addgene NGS Result
CAAGGAGATGGCGCCCAACAGTCCCCCGGCCACGGGGCCTGCCACCATACCCACGCCGAAACAAGCGCTC
ATGAGCCCGAAGTGGCGAGCCCGATCTTCCCCATCGGTGATGTCGGCGATATAGGCGCCAGCAACCGCAC
CTGTGGCGCCGGTGATGCCGGCCACGATGCGTCCGGCGTAGAGGATCGAGATCTCGATCCCGCGAAATTA
ATACGACTCACTATAGGGGAATTGTGAGCGGATAACAATTCCCCTCTAGAAATAATTTTGTTTAACTTTA
AGAAGGAGATATACATATGAGCTCTGTCAGTTCCGTGCCGACCAAACTGGAAGTGGTTGCGGCCACCCCG
ACGTCTCTGCTGATCAGCTGGGATGCAGGGCCTCGTAATGTCAGTTATTACCGTATCACCTATGGCGAAA
CGGGCGGTAACTCCCCGGTTCAGGAATTCACCGTCCCGGGTAGTTCCTCAACCGCAACGATTTCCGGCCT
GAAACCGGGTGTCGACTATACCATTACGGTTTACGCTTCTGGTCATGTTAGTACGCTGATGACGCCGATT
TCTATCAATTACCGTACCGGTACCCTCGAGCATCATCACCACCACCACCACCACCATCACTGAAAGCTTA
GGTATTTATTCGGCGCAAAGTGCGTCGGGTGATGCTGCCAACTTAGTCGAGCACCACCACCACCACCACT
GAGATCCGGCTGCTAACAAAGCCCGAAAGGAAGCTGAGTTGGCTGCTGCCACCGCTGAGCAATAACTAGC
ATAACCCCTTGGGGCCTCTAAACGGGTCTTGAGGGGTTTTTTGCTGAAAGGAGGAACTATATCCGGATTG
GCGAATGGG
[124 nt withheld, positions 850-973]
C
[91 nt withheld, positions 975-1065]
A
[49 nt withheld, positions 1067-1115]
CCTTTGACGTTGGAGTCCACGTTCTTT
[37 nt withheld, positions 1143-1179]
ACCCTATCTCGGTCTATTCTTTTGATTTATAAGGGATTTTGCCGATTTCGGCCTATTGGTTAAAAAATGA
GCTGATTTAACAAAAATTTAACGCGAATTTTAACAAAATATTAACGCTTACAATTTAGGTGGCACTTTTC
GGGGAAATGTGCGCGGAACCCCTATTTGTTTATTTTTCTAAATACATTCAAATATGTATCCGCTCATGAA
TTAATTCTTAGAAAAACTCATCGAGCATCAAATGAAACTGCAATTTATTCATATCAGGATTATCAATACC
ATATTTTTGAAAAAGCCGTTTCTGTAATGAAGGAGAAAACTCACCGAGGCAGTTCCATAGGATGGCAAGA
TCCTGGTATCGGTCTGCGATTCCGACTCGTCCAACATCAATACAACCTATTAATTTCCCCTCGTCAAAAA
TAAGGTTATCAAGTGAGAAATCACCATGAGTGACGACTGAATCCGGTGAGAATGGCAAAAGTTTATGCAT
TTCTTTCCAGACTTGTTCAACAGGCCAGCCATTACGCTCGTCATCAAAATCACTCGCATCAACCAAACCG
TTATTCATTCGTGATTGCGCCTGAGCGAGACGAAATACGCGATCGCTGTTAAAAGGACAATTACAAACAG
GAATCGAATGCAACCGGCGCAGGAACACTGCCAGCGCATCAACAATATTTTCACCTGAATCAGGATATTC
TTCTAATACCTGGAATGCTGTTTTCCCGGGGATCGCAGTGGTGAGTAACCATGCATCATCAGGAGTACGG
ATAAAATGCTTGATGGTCGGAAGAGGCATAAATTCCGTCAGCCAGTTTAGTCTGACCATCTCATCTGTAA
CATCATTGGCAACGCTACCTTTGCCATGTTTCAGAAACAACTCTGGCGCATCGGGCTTCCCATACAATCG
ATAGATTGTCGCACCTGATTGCCCGACATTATCGCGAGCCCATTTATACCCATATAAATCAGCATCCATG
TTGGAATTTAATCGCGGCCTAGAGCAAGACGTTTCCCGTTGAATATGGCTCATAACACCCCTTGTATTAC
TGTTTATGTAAGCAGACAGTTTTATTGTTCATGACCAAAATCCCTTAACGTGAGTTTTCGTTCCACTGAG
CGTCAGACCCCGTAGAAAAGATCAAAGGATCTTCTTGAGATCCTTTTTTTCTGCGCGTAATCTGCTGCTT
GCAAACAAAAAAACCACCGCTACCAGCGGTGGTTTGTTTGCCGGATCAAGAGCTACCAACTCTTTTTCCG
AAGGTAACTGGCTTCAGCAGAGCGCAGATACCAAATACTGTCCTTCTAGTGTAGCCGTAGTTAGGCCACC
ACTTCAAGAACTCTGTAGCACCGCCTACATACCTCGCTCTGCTAATCCTGTTACCAGTGGCTGCTGCCAG
TGGCGATAAGTCGTGTCTTACCGGGTTGGACTCAAGACGATAGTTACCGGATAAGGCGCAGCGGTCGGGC
TGAACGGGGGGTTCGTGCACACAGCCCAGCTTGGAGCGAACGACCTACACCGAACTGAGATACCTACAGC
GTGAGCTATGAGAAAGCGCCACGCTTCCCGAAGGGAGAAAGGCGGACAGGTATCCGGTAAGCGGCAGGGT
CGGAACAGGAGAGCGCACGAGGGAGCTTCCAGGGGGAAACGCCTGGTATCTTTATAGTCCTGTCGGGTTT
CGCCACCTCTGACTTGAGCGTCGATTTTTGTGATGCTCGTCAGGGGGGCGGAGCCTATGGAAAAACGCCA
GCAACGCGGCCTTTTTACGGTTCCTGGCCTTTTGCTGGCCTTTTGCTCACATGTTCTTTCCTGCGTTATC
CCCTGATTCTGTGGATAACCGTATTACCGCCTTTGAGTGAGCTGATACCGCTCGCCGCAGCCGAACGACC
GAGCGCAGCGAGTCAGTGAGCGAGGAAGCGGAAGAGCGCCTGATGCGGTATTTTCTCCTTACGCATCTGT
GCGGTATTTCACACCGCAATGGTGCACTCTCAGTACAATCTGCTCTGATGCCGCATAGTTAAGCCAGTAT
ACACTCCGCTATCGCTACGTGACTGGGTCATGGCTGCGCCCCGACACCCGCCAACACCCGCTGACGCGCC
CTGACGGGCTTGTCTGCTCCCGGCATCCGCTTACAGACAAGCTGTGACCGTCTCCGGGAGCTGCATGTGT
CAGAGGTTTTCACCGTCATCACCGAAACGCGCGAGGCAGCTGCGGTAAAGCTCATCAGCGTGGTCGTGAA
GCGATTCACAGATGTCTGCCTGTTCATCCGCGTCCAGCTCGTTGAGTTTCTCCAGAAGCGTTAATGTCTG
GCTTCTGATAAAGCGGGCCATGTTAAGGGCGGTTTTTTCCTGTTTGGTCACTGATGCCTCCGTGTAAGGG
GGATTTCTGTTCATGGGGGTAATGATACCGATGAAACGAGAGAGGATGCTCACGATACGGGTTACTGATG
ATGAACATGCCCGGTTACTGGAACGTTGTGAGGGTAAACAACTGGCGGTATGGATGCGGCGGGACCAGAG
AAAAATCACTCAGGGTCAATGCCAGCGCTTCGTTAATACAGATGTAGGTGTTCCACAGGGTAGCCAGCAG
CATCCTGCGATGCAGATCCGGAACATAATGGTGCAGGGCGCTGACTTCCGCGTTTCCAGACTTTACGAAA
CACGGAAACCGAAGACCATTCATGTTGTTGCTCAGGTCGCAGACGTTTTGCAGCAGCAGTCGCTTCACGT
TCGCTCGCGTATCGGTGATTCATTCTGCTAACCAGTAAGGCAACCCCGCCAGCCTAGCCGGGTCCTCAAC
GACAGGAGCACGATCATGCGCACCCGTGGGGCCGCCATGCCGGCGATAATGGCCTGCTTCTCGCCGAAAC
GTTTGGTGGCGGGACCAGTGACGAAGGCTTGAGCGAGGGCGTGCAAGATTCCGAATACCGCAAGCGACAG
GCCGATCATCGTCGCGCTCCAGCGAAAGCGGTCCTCGCCGAAAATGACCCAGAGCGCTGCCGGCACCTGT
CCTACGAGTTGCATGATAAAGAAGACAGTCATAAGTGCGGCGACGATAGTCATGCCCCGCGCCCACCGGA
AGGAGCTGACTGGGTTGAAGGCTCTCAAGGGCATCGGTCGAGATCCCGGTGCCTAATGAGTGAGCTAACT
TACATTAATTGCGTTGCGCTCACTGCCCGCTTTCCAGTCGGGAAACCTGTCGTGCCAGCTGCATTAATGA
ATCGGCCAACGCGCGGGGAGAGGCGGTTTGCGTATTGGGCGCCAGGGTGGTTTTTCTTTTCACCAGTGAG
ACGGGCAACAGCTGATTGCCCTTCACCGCCTGGCCCTGAGAGAGTTGCAGCAAGCGGTCCACGCTGGTTT
GCCCCAGCAGGCGAAAATCCTGTTTGATGGTGGTTAACGGCGGGATATAACATGAGCTGTCTTCGGTATC
GTCGTATCCCACTACCGAGATATCCGCACCAACGCGCAGCCCGGACTCGGTAATGGCGCGCATTGCGCCC
AGCGCCATCTGATCGTTGGCAACCAGCATCGCAGTGGGAACGATGCCCTCATTCAGCATTTGCATGGTTT
GTTGAAAACCGGACATGGCACTCCAGTCGCCTTCCCGTTCCGCTATCGGCTGAATTTGATTGCGAGTGAG
ATATTTATGCCAGCCAGCCAGACGCAGACGCGCCGAGACAGAACTTAATGGGCCCGCTAACAGCGCGATT
TGCTGGTGACCCAATGCGACCAGATGCTCCACGCCCAGTCGCGTACCGTCTTCATGGGAGAAAATAATAC
TGTTGATGGGTGTCTGGTCAGAGACATCAAGAAATAACGCCGGAACATTAGTGCAGGCAGCTTCCACAGC
AATGGCATCCTGGTCATCCAGCGGATAGTTAATGATCAGCCCACTGACGCGTTGCGCGAGAAGATTGTGC
ACCGCCGCTTTACAGGCTTCGACGCCGCTTCGTTCTACCATCGACACCACCACGCTGGCACCCAGTTGAT
CGGCGCGAGATTTAATCGCCGCGACAATTTGCGACGGCGCGTGCAGGGCCAGACTGGAGGTGGCAACGCC
AATCAGCAACGACTGTTTGCCCGCCAGTTGTTGTGCCACGCGGTTGGGAATGTAATTCAGCTCCGCCATC
GCCGCTTCCACTTTTTCCCGCGTTTTCGCAGAAACGTGGCTGGCCTGGTTCACCACGCGGGAAACGGTCT
GATAAGAGACACCGGCATACTCTGCGACATCGTATAACGTTACTGGTTTCACATTCACCACCCTGAATTG
ACTCTCTTCCGGGCGCTATCATGCCATACCGCGAAAGGTTTTGCGCCATTCGATGGTGTCCGGGATCTCG
ACGCTCTCCCTTATGCGACTCCTGCATTAGGAAGCAGCCCAGTAGTAGGTTGAGGCCGTTGAGCACCGCC
GCCGCAAGGAATGGTGCATG
